>Addgene plasmid #107892 | pWT007h | addgene full sequence | sequence record 208426 | Addgene NGS Result
TCAGATCCTTCCGTATTTAGCCAGTATGTTCTCTAGTGTGGTTCGTTGTTTTTGCGTGAGCCATGAGAAC
GAACCATTGAGATCATGCTTACTTTGCATGTCACTCAAAAATTTTGCCTCAAAACTGGTGAGCTGAATTT
TTGCAGTTAAAGCATCGTGTAGTGTTTTTCTTAGTCCGTTACGTAGGTAGGAATCTGATGTAATGGTTGT
TGGTATTTTGTCACCATTCATTTTTATCTGGTTGTTCTCAAGTTCGGTTACGAGATCCATTTGTCTATCT
AGTTCAACTTGGAAAATCAACGTATCAGTCGGGCGGCCTCGCTTATCAACCACCAATTTCATATTGCTGT
AAGTGTTTAAATCTTTACTTATTGGTTTCAAAACCCATTGGTTAAGCCTTTTAAACTCATGGTAGTTATT
TTCAAGCATTAACATGAACTTAAATTCATCAAGGCTAATCTCTATATTTGCCTTGTGAGTTTTCTTTTGT
GTTAGTTCTTTTAATAACCACTCATAAATCCTCATAGAGTATTTGTTTTCAAAAGACTTAACATGTTCCA
GATTATATTTTATGAATTTTTTTAACTGGAAAAGATAAGGCAATATCTCTTCACTAAAAACTAATTCTAA
TTTTTCGCTTGAGAACTTGGCATAGTTTGTCCACTGGAAAATCTCAAAGCCTTTAACCAAAGGATTCCTG
ATTTCCACAGTTCTCGTCATCAGCTCTCTGGTTGCTTTAGCTAATACACCATAAGCATTTTCCCTACTGA
TGTTCATCATCTGAGCGTATTGGTTATAAGTGAACGATACCGTCCGTTCTTTCCTTGTAGGGTTTTCAAT
CGTGGGGTTGAGTAGTGCCACACAGCATAAAATTAGCTTGGTTTCATGCTCCGTTAAGTCATAGCGACTA
ATCGCTAGTTCATTTGCTTTGAAAACAACTAATTCAGACATACATCTCAATTGGTCTAGGTGATTTTAAT
CACTATACCAATTGAGATGGGCTAGTCAATGATAATTACTAGTCCTTTTCCTTTGAGTTGTGGGTATCTG
TAAATTCTGCTAGACCTTTGCTGGAAAACTTGTAAATTCTGCTAGACCCTCTGTAAATTCCGCTAGACCT
TTGTGTGTTTTTTTTGTTTATATTCAAGTGGTTATAATTTATAGAATAAAGAAAGAATAAAAAAAGATAA
AAAGAATAGATCCCAGCCCTGTGTATAACTCACTACTTTAGTCAGTTCCGCAGTATTACAAAAGGATGTC
GCAAACGCTGTTTGCTCCTCTACAAAACAGACCTTAAAACCCTAAAGGCTTAAGTAGCACCCTCGCAAGC
TCGGGCAAATCGCTGAATATTCCTTTTGTCTCCGACCATCAGGCACCTGAGTCGCTGTCTTTTTCGTGAC
ATTCAGTTCGCTGCGCTCACGGCTCTGGCAGTGAATGGGGGTAAATGGCACTACAGGCGCCTTTTATGGA
TTCATGCAAGGAAACTACCCATAATACAAGAAAAGCCCGTCACGGGCTTCTCAGGGCGTTTTATGGCGGG
TCTGCTATGTGGTGCTATCTGACTTTTTGCTGTTCAGCAGTTCCTGCCCTCTGATTTTCCAGTCTGACCA
CTTCGGATTATCCCGTGACAGGTCATTCAGACTGGCTAATGCACCCAGTAAGGCAGCGGTATCATCAACA
GGCTTACCCGTCTTACTGTCAAGAGGACATCCGGTCAAATAAAACGAAAGGCTCAGTCGAAAGACTGGGC
CTTTCGTTTTATTCTAGAGCACAGCTCCATCGAATGGCCAGATGATCCCTATCAGTGATAGAGATTGACA
CTCTATCATTGATAGAGTTATTTTACCACTCCCTATCAGTGATAGAGAAAAGTGAAATGAATAGTTCGAC
AAAAATCTAGACCTGCAGGTGCAGTAAGGAGGAAAAAAAAATGGACAAGAAGTACTCCATTGGGCTCGAT
ATCGGCACAAACAGCGTCGGCTGGGCCGTCATTACGGACGAGTACAAGGTGCCGAGCAAAAAATTCAAAG
TTCTGGGCAATACCGATCGCCACAGCATAAAGAAGAACCTCATTGGCGCCCTCCTGTTCGACTCCGGGGA
GACGGCCGAAGCCACGCGGCTCAAAAGAACAGCACGGCGCAGATATACCCGCAGAAAGAATCGGATCTGC
TACCTGCAGGAGATCTTTAGTAATGAGATGGCTAAGGTGGATGACTCTTTCTTCCATAGGCTGGAGGAGT
CCTTTTTGGTGGAGGAGGATAAAAAGCACGAGCGCCACCCAATCTTTGGCAATATCGTGGACGAGGTGGC
GTACCATGAAAAGTACCCAACCATATATCATCTGAGGAAGAAGCTTGTAGACAGTACTGATAAGGCTGAC
TTGCGGTTGATCTATCTCGCGCTGGCGCATATGATCAAATTTCGGGGACACTTCCTCATCGAGGGGGACC
TGAACCCAGACAACAGCGATGTCGACAAACTCTTTATCCAACTGGTTCAGACTTACAATCAGCTTTTCGA
AGAGAACCCGATCAACGCATCCGGAGTTGACGCCAAAGCAATCCTGAGCGCTAGGCTGTCCAAATCCCGG
CGGCTCGAAAACCTCATCGCACAGCTCCCTGGGGAGAAGAAGAACGGCCTGTTTGGTAATCTTATCGCCC
TGTCACTCGGGCTGACCCCCAACTTTAAATCTAACTTCGACCTGGCCGAAGATGCCAAGCTTCAACTGAG
CAAAGACACCTACGATGATGATCTCGACAATCTGCTGGCCCAGATCGGCGACCAGTACGCAGACCTTTTT
TTGGCGGCAAAGAACCTGTCAGACGCCATTCTGCTGAGTGATATTCTGCGAGTGAACACGGAGATCACCA
AAGCTCCGCTGAGCGCTAGTATGATCAAGCGCTATGATGAGCACCACCAAGACTTGACTTTGCTGAAGGC
CCTTGTCAGACAGCAACTGCCTGAGAAGTACAAGGAAATTTTCTTCGATCAGTCTAAAAATGGCTACGCC
GGATACATTGACGGCGGAGCAAGCCAGGAGGAATTTTACAAATTTATTAAGCCCATCTTGGAAAAAATGG
ACGGCACCGAGGAGCTGCTGGTAAAGCTTAACAGAGAAGATCTGTTGCGCAAACAGCGCACTTTCGACAA
TGGAAGCATCCCCCACCAGATTCACCTGGGCGAACTGCACGCTATCCTCAGGCGGCAAGAGGATTTCTAC
CCCTTTTTGAAAGATAACAGGGAAAAGATTGAGAAAATCCTCACATTTCGGATACCCTACTATGTAGGCC
CCCTCGCCCGGGGAAATTCCAGATTCGCGTGGATGACTCGCAAATCAGAAGAGACCATCACTCCCTGGAA
CTTCGAGGAAGTCGTGGATAAGGGGGCCTCTGCCCAGTCCTTCATCGAAAGGATGACTAACTTTGATAAA
AATCTGCCTAACGAAAAGGTGCTTCCTAAACACTCTCTGCTGTACGAGTACTTCACAGTTTATAACGAGC
TCACCAAGGTCAAATACGTCACAGAAGGGATGAGAAAGCCAGCATTCCTGTCTGGAGAGCAGAAGAAAGC
TATCGTGGACCTCCTCTTCAAGACGAACCGGAAAGTTACCGTGAAACAGCTCAAAGAAGACTATTTCAAA
AAGATTGAATGTTTCGACTCTGTTGAAATCAGCGGAGTGGAGGATCGCTTCAACGCATCCCTGGGAACGT
ATCACGATCTCCTGAAAATCATTAAAGACAAGGACTTCCTGGACAATGAGGAGAACGAGGACATTCTTGA
GGACATTGTCCTCACCCTTACGTTGTTTGAAGATAGGGAGATGATTGAAGAACGCTTGAAAACTTACGCT
CATCTCTTCGACGACAAAGTCATGAAACAGCTCAAGAGGCGCCGATATACAGGATGGGGGCGGCTGTCAA
GAAAACTGATCAATGGGATCCGAGACAAGCAGAGTGGAAAGACAATCCTGGATTTTCTTAAGTCCGATGG
ATTTGCCAACCGGAACTTCATGCAGTTGATCCATGATGACTCTCTCACCTTTAAGGAGGACATCCAGAAA
GCACAAGTTTCTGGCCAGGGGGACAGTCTTCACGAGCACATCGCTAATCTTGCAGGTAGCCCAGCTATCA
AAAAGGGAATACTGCAGACCGTTAAGGTCGTGGATGAACTCGTCAAAGTAATGGGAAGGCATAAGCCCGA
GAATATCGTTATCGAGATGGCCCGAGAGAACCAAACTACCCAGAAGGGACAGAAGAACAGTAGGGAAAGG
ATGAAGAGGATTGAAGAGGGTATAAAAGAACTGGGGTCCCAAATCCTTAAGGAACACCCAGTTGAAAACA
CCCAGCTTCAGAATGAGAAGCTCTACCTGTACTACCTGCAGAACGGCAGGGACATGTACGTGGATCAGGA
ACTGGACATCAATCGGCTCTCCGACTACGACGTGGACCATATCGTGCCCCAGTCTTTTCTCAAAGATGAT
TCTATTGATAATAAAGTGTTGACAAGATCCGATAAAAACAGAGGGAAGAGTGATAACGTCCCCTCAGAAG
AAGTTGTCAAGAAAATGAAAAATTATTGGCGGCAGCTGCTGAACGCCAAACTGATCACACAACGGAAGTT
CGATAATCTGACTAAGGCTGAACGAGGTGGCCTGTCTGAGTTGGATAAAGCCGGCTTCATCAAAAGGCAG
CTTGTTGAGACACGCCAGATCACCAAGCACGTGGCCCAAATTCTCGATTCACGCATGAACACCAAGTACG
ATGAAAATGACAAACTGATTCGAGAGGTGAAAGTTATTACTCTGAAGTCTAAGCTGGTCTCAGATTTCAG
AAAGGACTTTCAGTTTTATAAGGTGAGAGAGATCAACAATTACCACCATGCGCATGATGCCTACCTGAAT
GCAGTGGTAGGCACTGCACTTATCAAAAAATATCCCAAGCTTGAATCTGAATTTGTTTACGGAGACTATA
AAGTGTACGATGTTAGGAAAATGATCGCAAAGTCTGAGCAGGAAATAGGCAAGGCCACCGCTAAGTACTT
CTTTTACAGCAATATTATGAATTTTTTCAAGACCGAGATTACACTGGCCAATGGAGAGATTCGGAAGCGA
CCACTTATCGAAACAAACGGAGAAACAGGAGAAATCGTGTGGGACAAGGGTAGGGATTTCGCGACAGTCC
GGAAGGTCCTGTCCATGCCGCAGGTGAACATCGTTAAAAAGACCGAAGTACAGACCGGAGGCTTCTCCAA
GGAAAGTATCCTCCCGAAAAGGAACAGCGACAAGCTGATCGCACGCAAAAAAGATTGGGACCCCAAGAAA
TACGGCGGATTCGATTCTCCTACAGTCGCTTACAGTGTACTGGTTGTGGCCAAAGTGGAGAAAGGGAAGT
CTAAAAAACTCAAAAGCGTCAAGGAACTGCTGGGCATCACAATCATGGAGCGATCAAGCTTCGAAAAAAA
CCCCATCGACTTTCTCGAGGCGAAAGGATATAAAGAGGTCAAAAAAGACCTCATCATTAAGCTTCCCAAG
TACTCTCTCTTTGAGCTTGAAAACGGCCGGAAACGAATGCTCGCTAGTGCGGGCGAGCTGCAGAAAGGTA
ACGAGCTGGCACTGCCCTCTAAATACGTTAATTTCTTGTATCTGGCCAGCCACTATGAAAAGCTCAAAGG
GTCTCCCGAAGATAATGAGCAGAAGCAGCTGTTCGTGGAACAACACAAACACTACCTTGATGAGATCATC
GAGCAAATAAGCGAATTCTCCAAAAGAGTGATCCTCGCCGACGCTAACCTCGATAAGGTGCTTTCTGCTT
ACAATAAGCACAGGGATAAGCCCATCAGGGAGCAGGCAGAAAACATTATCCACTTGTTTACTCTGACCAA
CTTGGGCGCGCCTGCAGCCTTCAAGTACTTCGACACCACCATAGACAGAAAGCGGTACACCTCTACAAAG
GAGGTCCTGGACGCCACACTGATTCATCAGTCAATTACGGGGCTCTATGAAACAAGAATCGACCTCTCTC
AGCTCGGTGGAGACTGAACGGAGCCAATGTACGCAAAAACCCCGCTTCAGCGGGGTTTTTTCGCCAAAAA
AAACCCCGCCCTGTCAGGGGCGGGGTTTTTTTTTATGTTGAAAATCTCCTTCTAAAAAAAGCACCGACTC
GGTGCCACTTTTTCAAGTTGATAACGGACTAGCCTTATTTTAACTTGCTATTTCTAGCTCTAAAACCACT
GTGGGGTGGAGGGGACTCCACACAACATACGAGCCGGAAGCATAAAGTGTAAAGCCTGGGGTGCCTAATG
AGTGAGCTAACTCACATTAATTGCGTTGCGCACTTAATTAACGGCACTCCTCAGCAAATATAATGACCCT
CTTGATAACCCAAGAGGGCATTTTTTAATGCCCATGGCGTTTATTTGCCGACTACCTTGGTGATCTCGCC
TTTCACGTAGTGGACAAATTCTTCCAACTGATCTGCGCGCGAGGCCAAGCGATCTTCTTCTTGTCCAAGA
TAAGCCTGTCTAGCTTCAAGTATGACGGGCTGATACTGGGCCGGCAGGCGCTCCATTGCCCAGTCGGCAG
CGACATCCTTCGGCGCGATTTTGCCGGTTACTGCGCTGTACCAAATGCGGGACAACGTAAGCACTACATT
TCGCTCATCGCCAGCCCAGTCGGGCGGCGAGTTCCATAGCGTTAAGGTTTCATTTAGCGCCTCAAATAGA
TCCTGTTCAGGAACCGGATCAAAGAGTTCCTCCGCCGCTGGACCTACCAAGGCAACGCTATGTTCTCTTG
CTTTTGTCAGCAAGATAGCCAGATCAATGTCGATCGTGGCTGGCTCGAAGATACCTGCAAGAATGTCATT
GCGCTGCCATTCTCCAAATTGCAGTTCGCGCTTAGCTGGATAACGCCACGGAATGATGTCGTCGTGCACA
ACAATGGTGACTTCTACAGCGCGGAGAATCTCGCTCTCTCCAGGGGAAGCCGAAGTTTCCAAAAGGTCGT
TGATCAAAGCTCGCCGCGTTGTTTCATCAAGCCTTACGGTCACCGTAACCAGCAAATCAATATCACTGTG
TGGCTTCAGGCCGCCATCCACTGCGGAGCCGTACAAATGTACGGCCAGCAACGTCGGTTCGAGATGGCGC
TCGATGACGCCAACTACCTCTGATAGTTGAGTCGATACTTCGGCGATCACCGCTTCCCTCATACTCTTCC
TTTTTCAATATTATTGAAGCATTTATCAGGGTTATTGTCTCATGAGCGGATACATATTTAAATGTATTTA
GAAAAATAGGCCAAATGCCGT
Features (pLannotate 1.2.2; 12 found; start..end, strand, type, name):
      1..951     -  CDS            Rep101: RepA protein needed for replication with the pSC101 origin; rep101
    999..1221    -  rep_origin     pSC101 ori: low-copy replication origin that requires the Rep101 protein
   1716..1762    +  terminator     rrnB T1 terminator: transcription terminator T1 from the E. coli rrnB gene
   1795..1815    +  promoter       PLtetO-1 promoter (fragment): modified phage lambda PL promoter with tet operator sites (Lutz and Bujard, 1997)
   1815..1849    +  promoter       tetA promoter: contains a tet operator sequence that enables repression by TetR
   1850..1877    +  protein_bind   tetracycline response element (fragment): contains seven copies of the tetracycline operator tetO tetracycline repressor TetR
   1931..6034    +  CDS            cas9: CAS9_STRP1 - Also known as csn1 From Streptococcus pyogenes serotype M1.
   6151..6226    -  misc_RNA       gRNA scaffold: guide RNA scaffold for the Streptococcus pyogenes CRISPR/Cas9 system
   6253..6283    -  promoter       lac promoter: promoter for the E. coli lac operon
   6298..6319    -  protein_bind   CAP binding site: CAP binding activates transcription in the presence of cAMP. E. coli catabolite activator protein
   6411..7202    -  CDS            SmR: aminoglycoside adenylyltransferase (Murphy, 1985); aadA; confers resistance to spectinomycin and streptomycin
   7203..7266    -  promoter       AmpR promoter: bla
