[The description below was written by a language model from this plasmid's Addgene catalogue record and pLannotate feature annotations shown in this document.]
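Description:
pWT007h is a de novo assembled bacterial expression plasmid of about 7.3 kb that serves as the W1.0.1c "writing" plasmid of the CAMERA 1.0.1c system, a CRISPR-based platform for recording cellular events in DNA. It replicates in E. coli from the low-copy pSC101 origin, which depends on the plasmid-encoded Rep101 (RepA) protein. It is selected with spectinomycin through an aadA (SmR) aminoglycoside adenylyltransferase gene driven by the AmpR (bla) promoter.

The payload consists of two independently regulated expression units. Streptococcus pyogenes Cas9 sits downstream of a tet operator-containing promoter region (annotated as PLtetO-1/tetA promoter fragments), so its transcription is subject to TetR repression and can be induced with tetracycline-type inducers. No tetR gene is annotated on this plasmid, so the repressor is presumably supplied elsewhere. The "SD8" in the insert name appears to denote the Shine-Dalgarno (ribosome-binding) variant that sets the Cas9 translation level, though the record does not define it. An rrnB T1 terminator upstream insulates this cassette from read-through. On the opposite strand, a lac promoter with its CAP binding site drives a single guide RNA built on the S. pyogenes gRNA scaffold. The record labels this guide "con." but does not state its target sequence or what the abbreviation stands for.

With nuclease and guide under separate promoters, Cas9 cleavage activity depends on the signals controlling each of them. In the CAMERA framework, such writing plasmids convert a stimulus into a durable, measurable change in DNA, enabling analog recording of stimuli in bacterial cells. The record does not describe the companion plasmids of the 1.0.1c configuration.
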