Addgene plasmid #107892: pWT007h
Purpose: W1.0.1c plasmid. Contains PTetO-SD8-Cas9, PLac-sgRNA(con.) and is part of CAMERA 1.0.1c
Depositing lab: David Liu. Depositing organization: Broad Institute. Publication: Rewritable multi-event analog recording in bacterial and mammalian cells. Tang W, Liu DR. Science. 2018 Feb 15. pii: science.aap8992. doi: 10.1126/science.aap8992. PubMed 29449507.
Backbone
  Vector backbone: de novo assembled
  Vector type: Bacterial Expression
Growth in bacteria
  Bacterial resistance: Spectinomycin, 50 μg/mL
  Growth temperature: 37°C
  Growth strain: DH5alpha
  Copy number: Low Copy
Gene/Insert
  Gene/Insert name: PTetO-SD8-Cas9, PLac-sgRNA(con.)
  Species: Synthetic
  Cloning method: Unknown
Terms and licenses: Academic/Nonprofit Terms; Industry Terms: Not Available to Industry
Depositor comments: SC101
How to cite: pWT007h was a gift from David Liu (Addgene plasmid # 107892 ; http://n2t.net/addgene:107892 ; RRID:Addgene_107892)
